>Addgene plasmid #39565 | KHBD00452 | depositor partial sequence | sequence record 50005 | KHBD00452 sequence 1041 bps
ATGAGCATGACACCGCCGCCGGATCAAAAGCTGGACGATGATCAGAAAGCTGAAAGGGTTAGCGTCATCA
TGCGGGTCAACAGTTCTGGCGCTGTCTCTTCTAGCAGCCAAGACGAGAACTCATCTAGTTCCACCTCCTG
CTGTAGTTCCTCTTCCAACACAAACACAAGTACAAGTTCAGTACCACCCACTGTGGAGGACGACTATCCA
GAGGCCAATGTGTGGCGCAATCTCAAGTTCAAAATGAACAGAAAGCGTGCTGCAGAAGTGGCACTACCCC
CAGTACAAACACCCGAGACACCAGTTGCGAAGCTTGTAGCGCCACCTGCTCCAGCGGAATGCATCAAGGA
GGAGGAAATAAAACCTATTCTAACACCGATATATGTTAGCCCAGTAGCTTCGTCTGCCAGCCAACTTATC
CTGCTCAGCACAGTGGCCGCCCAACAGAGCCCCACACCCGTACCCAAAACGCCAACAATGTCCGAGGAGA
AACTAACAACCAGAATTACGGCCGCCCAGGCGGCGGCCACCAGAAGTCGCATCTACGAGTGCAGTTTTCC
CGATTGCGGCAAGAATTACTTCAAAAGCAGTCATCTGAAGGCCCACCAGAGGGTTCACACCGGCGAGCGA
CCCTTTATCTGCAAGTGGGAGAACTGTGACAAACGATTCTCCCGTTCCGATGAGTTGTCCCGACACAAAC
GGACCCACACCGGTGAAAAGAAATTCCAGTGCAGCGTCTGCCAGAAGAAATTCATGAGAAGCGATCACCT
GTCGAAGCACGTCAAACGGCACAACAAGGACAAGGCGAACGGAGTGAATCGACATGTCTCCCTGGCCAAC
AACAACACATCAGCTTCGGTAGCGGCTTCCCTCTGCGATGCCTCGCTCCATTTGCGAGCGATAGCACCGG
CGGGCTCCAGCGCTAGTTCCTCGCCCATCAGTTCCGCCAGCTTGCAAGTCTACAGCGCCCAAGATCTGCT
GAGGCTACAGCAGCAGGCCAGCAGTTTCACCTTCGGCGGAACCCTGCTTCAAGTGCAGCGA
