>Addgene plasmid #39565 | KHBD00452 | addgene partial sequence | sequence record 51959 | M13-F20 5'-TGTAAAACGACGGCCAGT-3'
TTTATTTTGACTGATAGTGACCTGTTCGTTGCAACAAATTGATGAGCAATGCTTTTTTATAATGCCAACT
TTGTACAAAAAAGTTGGCACCATGAGCATGACACCGCCGCCGGATCAAAAGCTGGACGATGATCAGAAAG
CTGAAAGGGTTAGCGTCATCATGCGGGTCAACAGTTCTGGCGCTGTCTCTTCTAGCAGCCAAGACGAGAA
CTCATCTAGTTCCACCTCCTGCTGTAGTTCCTCTTCCAACACAAACACAAGTACAAGTTCAGTACCACCC
ACTGTGGAGGACGACTATCCAGAGGCCAATGTGTGGCGCAATCTCAAGTTCAAAATGAACAGAAAGCGTG
CTGCAGAAGTGGCACTACCCCCAGTACAAACACCCGAGACACCAGTTGCGAAGCTTGTAGCGCCACCTGC
TCCAGCGGAATGCATCAAGGAGGAGGAAATAAAACCTATTCTAACACCGATATATGTTAGCCCAGTAGCT
TCGTCTGCCAGCCAACTTATCCTGCTCAGCACAGTGGCCGCCCAACAGAGCCCCACACCCGTACCCAAAA
CGCCAACAATGTCCGAGGAGAAACTAACAACCAGAATTACGGCCGCCCAGGCGGCGGCCACCAGAAGTCG
CATCTACGAGTGCAGTTTTCCCGATTGCGGCAAGAATTACTTCAAAAGCAGTCATCTGAAGGCCCACCAG
AGGGTTCACACCGGCGAGCGACCCTTTATCTGCAAGTGGGAGAACTGTGACAAACGATTCTCCCGTTC
