[The description below was written by a language model from this plasmid's Addgene catalogue record.]
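Description:
KHBD00452 is a Gateway entry clone built in the Invitrogen pDONR221 backbone, carrying the open reading frame of the Drosophila melanogaster gene CG4427, also known as cabut (cbt) or dTIEG. The insert is recorded as 1041 bp in a backbone of about 2.5 kb once the donor cassette has been replaced. The plasmid is maintained in standard E. coli cloning strains as a high-copy plasmid under kanamycin selection. No feature table is supplied with the record, so the positions of the origin, resistance gene and recombination sites cannot be described. As a product of Gateway cloning into a pDONR vector, the ORF would be expected to sit between attL sites, with M13 forward and reverse priming sites on either side for sequence verification.

The record lists no promoter, which fits the role of an entry clone: it is not meant to express the gene itself. Instead it serves as a shuttle from which the ORF can be moved by LR recombination into any compatible destination vector that supplies the promoter, tags and host-specific elements. The depositor notes that ORFs in this collection were cloned open-ended, without a stop codon. This allows in-frame C-terminal fusions after transfer, while N-terminal fusions remain possible provided the destination vector supplies a downstream stop. The clone belongs to a collection associated with work on automated screening of protein–DNA interactions at Drosophila regulatory elements. Its apparent purpose is therefore to provide the cbt coding sequence for building fusion constructs in such interaction assays, though the record does not specify which destination vectors were used.
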