Addgene plasmid #39565: KHBD00452
Depositing lab: Bart Deplancke. Depositing organization: Swiss Federal Institute of Technology (EPFL). Publication: Automated protein-DNA interaction screening of Drosophila regulatory elements. Korneel Hens, Jean-Daniel Feuz, Alina Isakova, Antonina Lagovitina, Andreas Massouras, Julien Bryois, Patrick Callaerts, Susan E. Celniker, Bart Deplancke. Nat Methods. 2011 Oct 30;8(12):1065-70. 10.1038/nmeth.1763 PubMed 22037703.
Backbone
  Vector backbone: pDONR221
  Backbone manufacturer: Invitrogen
  Backbone size w/o insert (bp): 2536
  Vector type: Gateway DONR vector
Growth in bacteria
  Bacterial resistance: Kanamycin, 50 μg/mL
  Growth temperature: 37°C
  Growth strain: DH5alpha
  Copy number: High Copy
Gene/Insert
  Gene/Insert name: CG4427 (alt names: FBgn0043364; cbt)
  Species: D. melanogaster (fly)
  Insert size (bp): 1041
  Entrez Gene: cbt (a.k.a. Dmel_CG4427, CG4427, Cabot, Cabut, Dmel\CG4427, EP(2)2237, EP2237, dTIEG)
  Promoter: none
  Cloning method: Gateway Cloning
  Sequencing primers: 5′ M13-F20; 3′ M13R
Terms and licenses: Academic/Nonprofit Terms; Industry Terms: Not Available to Industry
Depositor comments: Please note that the ORFs in this collection were cloned open-ended (without a stop codon).
How to cite: KHBD00452 was a gift from Bart Deplancke (Addgene plasmid # 39565 ; http://n2t.net/addgene:39565 ; RRID:Addgene_39565)
